Addgene plasmid #152147: pGBW-m4133178
Purpose: Mammalian expression plasmid for SARS-CoV-2 nsp8
Depositing lab: Ginkgo Bioworks & Benjie Chen.
Backbone
  Vector backbone: pTwist_CMV_6
  Backbone size w/o insert (bp): 4180
  Vector type: Mammalian Expression
Growth in bacteria
  Bacterial resistance: Ampicillin, 100 μg/mL
  Growth temperature: 37°C
  Growth strain: DH5alpha
  Copy number: High Copy
Gene/Insert
  Gene/Insert name: SARS-CoV-2 nsp8
  Species: Severe acute respiratory syndrome coronavirus 2
  Insert size (bp): 587
  Mutation: wt
  Entrez Gene: ORF1ab (a.k.a. GU280_gp01)
  Promoter: CMV
  Tag / fusion protein: Cleavable TEV;3xFlag (C terminal on backbone)
  Cloning method: Unknown
Resource information
  A portion of this plasmid was derived from a plasmid made by: GinkgoBioworks
Depositor comments: NCBI reference sequence: YP_009725304.1
How to cite: pGBW-m4133178 was a gift from Ginkgo Bioworks & Benjie Chen (Addgene plasmid # 152147 ; http://n2t.net/addgene:152147 ; RRID:Addgene_152147)
