[The description below was written by a language model from this plasmid's Addgene catalogue record and pLannotate feature annotations shown in this document.]
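Description:
pGBW-m4133178 is a mammalian expression plasmid built on the pTwist_CMV_6 backbone for producing the SARS-CoV-2 non-structural protein 8 (nsp8), a mature cleavage product of the viral ORF1ab replicase polyprotein. It is maintained in E. coli as a high-copy plasmid through a ColE1/pUC-type origin of replication and selected with ampicillin via a complete β-lactamase (AmpR) gene. The sequenced record is about 4.9 kb. No mammalian selection marker is annotated, so the plasmid appears suited to transient transfection.

The wild-type nsp8 coding sequence (roughly 0.6 kb) sits downstream of the human cytomegalovirus immediate early enhancer and promoter, which drive strong constitutive transcription in mammalian cells. The automated annotation matches this open reading frame to the SARS-CoV-2 replicase polyprotein 1a. The functional text attached to that hit describes nsp10, but that comes from the polyprotein entry as a whole, and the catalogue fields identify the insert as nsp8. According to the record, the backbone supplies a C-terminal TEV protease cleavage site followed by a 3xFLAG epitope. The feature table detects only a FLAG fragment just after the insert, consistent with this tag. An SV40 polyadenylation signal lies downstream of the tagged reading frame. The backbone also carries bacterial rrnG and T7 transcription terminators, β-globin insulator elements and a synthetic poly(A) signal flanking the cassette and the resistance gene, which presumably limit transcriptional read-through between modules.

The FLAG tag allows detection or affinity capture of nsp8 from transfected cells, and the TEV site permits removal of the tag or release of the protein. This makes the construct useful for expression, localisation and interaction studies of this coronavirus replicase component.
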