Features (pLannotate 1.2.2; 17 found; start..end, strand, type, name):
     40..343     +  enhancer       CMV enhancer: human cytomegalovirus immediate early enhancer
    416..433     -  promoter       CMV promoter (fragment): human cytomegalovirus (CMV) immediate early promoter
    496..547     +  promoter       CMVd2 promoter: truncated human cytomegalovirus (CMV) immediate early promoter that yields moderately reduced expression relative to the full-length promoter
    616..1218    +  CDS            R1A_SARS2 (fragment): Experimental evidence at protein level: Swiss-Prot protein existence level 1. [Non-structural protein 10]: Plays a pivotal role in viral transcription by stimulating both nsp14 3'-5' exoribonuclease and nsp16 2'-O-methyltransferase activities. Therefore plays an essential role in viral mRNAs cap methylation. From Severe acute respiratory syndrome coronavirus 2 (2019-nCoV) (SARS-CoV-2).
   1279..1301    +  CDS            FLAG (fragment): FLAG® epitope tag, followed by an enterokinase cleavage site
   1355..1476    -  polyA_signal   SV40 poly(A) signal: SV40 polyadenylation signal
   1499..1568    -  CDS            large T antigen (fragment): large T antigen from SV40 (simian virus 40)
   1591..1637    +  terminator     T7 terminator: transcription terminator for bacteriophage T7 RNA polymerase
   1667..1803    +  terminator     rrnG terminator: transcription terminator from the E. coli ribosomal RNA rrnG operon (Albrechtsen et al., 1991)
   1848..1919    +  misc_feature   3' β-globin insulator: insulator downstream of the human β-globin locus (Farrell et al., 2002)
   2145..2733    -  rep_origin     ori: high-copy-number ColE1/pMB1/pBR322/pUC origin of replication
   2905..2969    -  CDS            bla(M) (fragment): β-lactamase lacking the signal sequence; bla(M); allows cytosolic expression of β-lactamase
   3479..4339    +  CDS            AmpR: β-lactamase; bla; confers resistance to ampicillin, carbenicillin, and related antibiotics
   4352..4488    +  terminator     rrnG terminator: transcription terminator from the E. coli ribosomal RNA rrnG operon (Albrechtsen et al., 1991)
   4640..4711    +  misc_feature   5' β-globin insulator: insulator upstream of the human β-globin locus (Farrell et al., 2002)
   4716..4762    -  terminator     T7 terminator: transcription terminator for bacteriophage T7 RNA polymerase
   4780..4828    -  polyA_signal   poly(A) signal: synthetic polyadenylation signal
>Addgene plasmid #152147 | pGBW-m4133178 | addgene full sequence | sequence record 297964 | Addgene NGS Result
TACGGGGTCATTAGTTCATAGCCCATATATGGAGTTCCGCGTTACATAACTTACGGTAAATGGCCCGCCT
GGCTGACCGCCCAACGACCCCCGCCCATTGACGTCAATAATGACGTATGTTCCCATAGTAACGCCAATAG
GGACTTTCCATTGACGTCAATGGGTGGAGTATTTACGGTAAACTGCCCACTTGGCAGTACATCAAGTGTA
TCATATGCCAAGTACGCCCCCTATTGACGTCAATGACGGTAAATGGCCCGCCTGGCATTATGCCCAGTAC
ATGACCTTATGGGACTTTCCTACTTGGCAGTACATCTACGTATTAGTCATCGCTATTACCATGCTGATGC
GGTTTTGGCAGTACATCAATGGGCGTGGATAGCGGTTTGACTCACGGGGATTTCCAAGTCTCCACCCCAT
TGACGTCAATGGGAGTTTGTTTTGGCACCAAAATCAACGGGACTTTCCAAAATGTCGTAACAACTCCGCC
CCATTGACGCAAATGGGCGGTAGGCGTGTACGGTGGGAGGTCTATATAAGCAGAGCTGGTTTAGTGAACC
GTCAGATCAGATCTTTGTCGATCCTACCATCCACTCGACACACCCGCCAGCGGCCGCCACCATGATAGCC
TCAGAGTTTAGTTCCCTTCCATCATATGCAGCTTTTGCTACTGCTCAAGAAGCTTATGAGCAGGCTGTTG
CTAATGGTGATTCTGAAGTTGTTCTTAAAAAGTTGAAGAAGTCTTTGAATGTGGCTAAATCTGAATTTGA
CCGTGATGCAGCCATGCAACGTAAGTTGGAAAAGATGGCTGATCAAGCTATGACCCAAATGTATAAACAG
GCTAGATCTGAGGACAAGAGGGCAAAAGTTACTAGTGCTATGCAGACAATGCTTTTCACTATGCTTAGAA
AGTTGGATAATGATGCACTCAACAACATTATCAACAATGCAAGAGATGGTTGTGTTCCCTTGAACATAAT
ACCTCTTACAACAGCAGCCAAACTAATGGTTGTCATACCAGACTATAACACATATAAAAATACGTGTGAT
GGTACAACATTTACTTATGCATCAGCATTGTGGGAAATCCAACAGGTTGTAGATGCAGATAGTAAAATTG
TTCAACTTAGTGAAATTAGTATGGACAATTCACCTAATTTAGCATGGCCTCTTATTGTAACAGCTTTAAG
GGCCAATTCTGCTGTCAAATTAGAAAACCTTTACTTTCAGTCGATGGATTATAAGGACCACGATGGAGAC
TACAAAGATCATGACATTGATTACAAGGACGACGATGACAAATAAGCTAGCTTGACTGACTGAGATACAG
CGTACCTTCAGCTCACAGACATGATAAGATACATTGATGAGTTTGGACAAACCACAACTAGAATGCAGTG
AAAAAAATGCTTTATTTGTGAAATTTGTGATGCTATTGCTTTATTTGTAACCATTATAAGCTGCAATAAA
CAAGTTAACAACAACAATTGCATTCATTTTATGTTTCAGGTTCAGGGGGAGGTGTGGGAGGTTTTTTAAA
GCAAGTAAAACCTCTACAAATGTGGTATTGGCCCATCTCTATCGGTATCGTAGCATAACCCCTTGGGGCC
TCTAAACGGGTCTTGAGGGGTTTTTTGTGCCCCTCGGGCCGGATTGCTATCTACCGGCATTGGCGCAGAA
AAAAATGCCTGATGCGACGCTGCGCGTCTTATACTCCCACATATGCCAGATTCAGCAACGGATACGGCTT
CCCCAACTTGCCCACTTCCATACGTGTCCTCCTTACCAGAAATTTATCCTTAAGGTCGTCAGCTATCCTG
CAGGCGATCTCTCGATTTCGATCAAGACATTCCTTTAATGGTCTTTTCTGGACACCACTAGGGGTCAGAA
GTAGTTCATCAAACTTTCTTCCCTCCCTAATCTCATTGGTTACCTTGGGCTATCGAAACTTAATTAACCA
GTCAAGTCAGCTACTTGGCGAGATCGACTTGTCTGGGTTTCGACTACGCTCAGAATTGCGTCAGTCAAGT
TCGATCTGGTCCTTGCTATTGCACCCGTTCTCCGATTACGAGTTTCATTTAAATCATGTGAGCAAAAGGC
CAGCAAAAGGCCAGGAACCGTAAAAAGGCCGCGTTGCTGGCGTTTTTCCATAGGCTCCGCCCCCCTGACG
AGCATCACAAAAATCGACGCTCAAGTCAGAGGTGGCGAAACCCGACAGGACTATAAAGATACCAGGCGTT
TCCCCCTGGAAGCTCCCTCGTGCGCTCTCCTGTTCCGACCCTGCCGCTTACCGGATACCTGTCCGCCTTT
CTCCCTTCGGGAAGCGTGGCGCTTTCTCATAGCTCACGCTGTAGGTATCTCAGTTCGGTGTAGGTCGTTC
GCTCCAAGCTGGGCTGTGTGCACGAACCCCCCGTTCAGCCCGACCGCTGCGCCTTATCCGGTAACTATCG
TCTTGAGTCCAACCCGGTAAGACACGACTTATCGCCACTGGCAGCAGCCACTGGTAACAGGATTAGCAGA
GCGAGGTATGTAGGCGGTGCTACAGAGTTCTTGAAGTGGTGGCCTAACTACGGCTACACTAGAAGAACAG
TATTTGGTATCTGCGCTCTGCTGAAGCCAGTTACCTTCGGAAAAAGAGTTGGTAGCTCTTGATCCGGCAA
ACAAACCACCGCTGGTAGCGGTGGTTTTTTTGTTTGCAAGCAGCAGATTACGCGCAGAAAAAAAGGATCT
CAAGAAGATCCTTTGATCTTTTCTACGGGGTCTGACGCTCAGTGGAACGAAAACTCACGTTAAGGGATTT
TGGTCATGAGATTATCAAAAAGGATCTTCACCTAGATCCTTTTAAATTAAAAATGAAGTTTTAAATCAAT
CTAAAGTATATATGAGTAAACTTGGTCTGACAGTTACCAATGCTTAATCAGTGAGGCACCTATCTCAGCG
ATCTGTCTATTTCGTTCATCCATAGTTGCATTTAAATTTCCGAACTCTCCAAGGCCCTCGTCGGAAAATC
TTCAAACCTTTCGTCCGATCCATCTTGCAGGCTACCTCTCGAACGAACTATCGCAAGTCTCTTGGCCGGC
CTTGCGCCTTGGCTATTGCTTGGCAGCGCCTATCGCCAGGTATTACTCCAATCCCGAATATCCGAGATCG
GGATCACCCGAGAGAAGTTCAACCTACATCCTCAATCCCGATCTATCCGAGATCCGAGGAATATCGAAAT
CGGGGCGCGCCTGGTGTACCGAGAACGATCCTCTCAGTGCGAGTCTCGACGATCCATATCGTTGCTTGGC
AGTCAGCCAGTCGGAATCCAGCTTGGGACCCAGGAAGTCCAATCGTCAGATATTGTACTCAAGCCTGGTC
ACGGCAGCGTACCGATCTGTTTAAACCTAGATATTGATAGTCTGATCGGTCAACGTATAATCGAGTCCTA
GCTTTTGCAAACATCTATCAAGAGACAGGATCAGCAGGAGGCTTTCGCATGAGTATTCAACATTTCCGTG
TCGCCCTTATTCCCTTTTTTGCGGCATTTTGCCTTCCTGTTTTTGCTCACCCAGAAACGCTGGTGAAAGT
AAAAGATGCTGAAGATCAGTTGGGTGCGCGAGTGGGTTACATCGAACTGGATCTCAACAGCGGTAAGATC
CTTGAGAGTTTTCGCCCCGAAGAACGCTTTCCAATGATGAGCACTTTTAAAGTTCTGCTATGTGGCGCGG
TATTATCCCGTATTGACGCCGGGCAAGAGCAACTCGGTCGCCGCATACACTATTCTCAGAATGACTTGGT
TGAGTATTCACCAGTCACAGAAAAGCATCTTACGGATGGCATGACAGTAAGAGAATTATGCAGTGCTGCC
ATAACCATGAGTGATAACACTGCGGCCAACTTACTTCTGACAACGATTGGAGGACCGAAGGAGCTAACCG
CTTTTTTGCACAACATGGGGGATCATGTAACTCGCCTTGATCGTTGGGAACCGGAGCTGAATGAAGCCAT
ACCAAACGACGAGCGTGACACCACGATGCCTGTAGCAATGGCAACAACCTTGCGTAAACTATTAACTGGC
GAACTACTTACTCTAGCTTCCCGGCAACAGTTGATAGACTGGATGGAGGCGGATAAAGTTGCAGGACCAC
TTCTGCGCTCGGCCCTTCCGGCTGGCTGGTTTATTGCTGATAAATCTGGAGCCGGTGAGCGTGGGTCTCG
CGGTATCATTGCAGCACTGGGGCCAGATGGTAAGCCCTCCCGTATCGTAGTTATCTACACGACGGGGAGT
CAGGCAACTATGGATGAACGAAATAGACAGATCGCTGAGATAGGTGCCTCACTGATTAAGCATTGGTAAC
CGATTCTAGGTGCATTGGCGCAGAAAAAAATGCCTGATGCGACGCTGCGCGTCTTATACTCCCACATATG
CCAGATTCAGCAACGGATACGGCTTCCCCAACTTGCCCACTTCCATACGTGTCCTCCTTACCAGAAATTT
ATCCTTAAGATCCCGAATCGTTTAAACTCGACTCTGGCTCTATCGAATCTCCGTCGTTTCGAGCTTACGC
GAACAGCCGTGGCGCTCATTTGCTCGTCGGGCATCGAATCTCGTCAGCTATCGTCAGCTTACCTTTTTGG
CAGCGATCGCGGCTCCCGACATCTTGGACCATTAGCTCCACAGGTATCTTCTTCCCTCTAGTGGTCATAA
CAGCAGCTTCAGCTACCTCTCAATTCAAAAAACCCCTCAAGACCCGTTTAGAGGCCCCAAGGGGTTATGC
TATCAATCGTTGCGTTACACACACAAAAAACCAACACACATCCATCTTCGATGGATAGCGATTTTATTAT
CTAACTGCTGATCGAGTGTAGCCAGATCTAGTAATCAAT
